Addgene plasmid #12048: pAG218 NID1 3'UTR mut
Depositing lab: David Bartel. Depositing organization: Whitehead Institute for Biomedical Research. Publication: The widespread impact of mammalian MicroRNAs on mRNA repression and evolution. Farh KK, Grimson A, Jan C, Lewis BP, Johnston WK, Lim LP, Burge CB, Bartel DP. Science. 2005 Dec 16. 310(5755):1817-21. 10.1126/science.1121158 PubMed 16308420.
Backbone
  Vector backbone: pIS2
  Backbone manufacturer: pIS2 derived from pRL-SV40 (Promega)
  Backbone size w/o insert (bp): 3700
  Vector type: Mammalian Expression, Luciferase
Growth in bacteria
  Bacterial resistance: Ampicillin, 100 μg/mL
  Growth temperature: 37°C
  Growth strain: DH5alpha
  Copy number: High Copy
Gene/Insert
  Gene/Insert name: N19 3'UTR mut (alt name: NID1)
  Species: H. sapiens (human)
  Insert size (bp): 985
  Mutation: Mutations in microRNA recognition sites (seed matches).
  GenBank ID: NM_002508
  Entrez Gene: NID1 (a.k.a. NID)
  Cloning method: Restriction Enzyme; 5′ cloning site AgeI (not destroyed); 3′ cloning site SpeI (not destroyed)
  Sequencing primers: 5′ EBV rev primer (GTGGTTTGTCCAAACTCATC)
Terms and licenses: Academic/Nonprofit Terms; Industry Terms: Not Available to Industry
Depositor comments: NID1 3'UTR mutant in renilla luciferase reporter plasmid.
How to cite: pAG218 NID1 3'UTR mut was a gift from David Bartel (Addgene plasmid # 12048 ; http://n2t.net/addgene:12048 ; RRID:Addgene_12048)
