[The description below was written by a language model from this plasmid's Addgene catalogue record.]
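Description:
pAG218 NID1 3'UTR mut is a mammalian luciferase reporter plasmid built on pIS2, a roughly 3.7 kb backbone derived from the commercial Renilla luciferase vector pRL-SV40. It is propagated in E. coli as a high-copy plasmid under ampicillin selection. The record does not list the promoter or other regulatory elements. The pRL-SV40 parent is generally known to drive Renilla luciferase from the SV40 early enhancer/promoter, so expression in transfected mammalian cells presumably relies on that arrangement, but no feature table is available to confirm it.

The insert is a 985 bp fragment of the human NID1 (nidogen 1) 3' untranslated region, cloned between AgeI and SpeI sites, both of which are retained. According to the depositor's comment, it sits in the Renilla luciferase reporter plasmid, so the luciferase transcript carries the NID1 3'UTR. In this version the microRNA recognition sites, that is, the seed matches, have been mutated. The record does not specify which microRNA or how many sites are affected.

Constructs of this type serve as the negative-control partner to a wild-type 3'UTR reporter. If a microRNA represses luciferase output from the intact UTR but not from the seed-mutated one, the repression can be attributed to direct pairing at those sites. The associated study examined the breadth of microRNA-mediated mRNA repression in mammals, which is consistent with using this plasmid in transfection-based luciferase assays to validate predicted microRNA targets. Such assays are typically normalised to a co-transfected second luciferase reporter.
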