>Addgene plasmid #12048 | pAG218 NID1 3'UTR mut | addgene partial sequence | sequence record 18641 | 12048 with EBV-rev
GTCTGCTCGAGCGGCCGCTCTAGAACAACTAGTCGTGAAAAAGGAGGGACATCAGTGCAAGCAGTGGGGC
TAAAGACCAGCACAGCAACAGAGACTAGAACCTTGGATGCAAGTATTTTGGGCAAAGAGGAATAATTAGT
AATCTTTGGTATAATTTAACCGACATCAAAAAAATCCCCTATTCTCAAATATCTGACCTACACCTTGAAA
TTCCTACCATTGGACATTCTTTTGATTTAAGCCTTTAACTAACAAATGCCAATATCCTACTGCTCAAATA
TTGACATTCTATCTGGGAGGGGCTGCTCATTATCATCCACCAAATGCCCATAGATCTCTAGGACAGGGTA
GGTTTTGATGAAAAAGCAGCGCATGAATATTATAATGGGGGTCTTAGACAAGATGATGATGGTGAGGAAC
TGAGGAGTAAAACTATAGGACTATAATAAAGAAGAAATTCAGAGCACCAAAACAAAACATTAAGGAATGC
TAATTTCCTCCTTAACTCCCAACTTTTCCTAGTCAGGCCCCGGCTCATAGGTCAAGGAGCTGACAGGACG
GTGGGTACCTCANAGCGAGGCTGAGCTCATAAGGCCACAGGGAAGGGTGCAACTCNNTTTGGGAGGTTCT
GTTCACCACTGGGGGGCTAGTATTGGGAAAAGGTCCTAGGACACTGGGATGGGCATGTAATCCTCAC
